Addgene plasmid #230354: AiP11576 - pAAV-hsA2-AiE0082m-minRho-SYFP2-WPRE3-BGHpA (Alias: CN1576)
Purpose: AiE0082m is an enhancer sequence, designed to drive AAV-mediated transgene expression in specific populations of brain cells
Depositing lab: Allen Institute for Brain Science & Jonathan Ting. Depositing organization: Allen Institute. Publication: A suite of enhancer AAVs and transgenic mouse lines for genetic access to cortical cell types. Ben-Simon Y, Hooper M, Narayan S, Daigle TL, Dwivedi D, Way SW, Oster A, Stafford DA, Mich JK, Taormina MJ, Martinez RA, Opitz-Araya X, Roth JR, Alexander JR, Allen S, Amster A, Arbuckle J, Ayala A, Baker PM, Bakken TE, Barcelli T, Barta S, Bendrick J, Bertagnolli D, Bielstein C, Bishwakarma P, Bowlus J, Boyer G, Brouner K, Casian B, Casper T, Chakka AB, Chakrabarty R, Chance RK, Chavan S, Clark M, Colbert K, Collman F, Daniel S, Departee M, DiValentin P, Donadio N, Dotson N, Egdorf T, Fliss T, Gabitto M, Garcia J, Gary A, Gasperini M, Gloe J, Goldy J, Gore BB, Graybuck L, Greisman N, Haeseleer F, Halterman C, Haradon Z, Hastings SD, Helback O, Ho W, Hockemeyer D, Huang C, Huff S, Hunker A, Johansen N, Jones D, Juneau Z, Kalmbach B, Kannan M, Khem S, Kussick E, Kutsal R, Larsen R, Lee C, Lee AY, Leibly M, Lenz GH, Li S, Liang E, Lusk N, Madigan Z, Malloy J, Malone J, McCue R, Melchor J, Mollenkopf T, Moosman S, Morin E, Newman D, Ng L, Ngo K, Omstead V, Otto S, Oyama A, Pena N, Pham T, Phillips E, Pom CA, Potekhina L, Ransford S, Ray PL, Rette D, Reynoldson C, Rimorin C, Rocha D, Ruiz A, Sanchez REA, Sawyer L, Sedeno-Cortes A, Sevigny JP, Shapovalova N, Shepard N, Shulga L, Sigler AR, Siverts L, Soliman S, Somasundaram S, Staats B, Stewart K, Szelenyi E, Tieu M, Trader C, Tran A, van Velthoven CTJ, Walker M, Wang Y, Weed N, Wirthlin M, Wood T, Wynalda B, Yao Z, Zhou T, Ariza J, Dee N, Reding M, Ronellenfitch K, Mufti S, Sunkin SM, Smith KA, Esposito L, Waters J, Thyagarajan B, Yao S, Lein ES, Zeng H, Levi BP, Ngai J, Ting JT, Tasic B. Cell. 2025 May 16:S0092-8674(25)00513-6. doi: 10.1016/j.cell.2025.05.002. PubMed 40403729.
Backbone
  Vector backbone: pAAV2
  Vector type: AAV
Growth in bacteria
  Bacterial resistance: Ampicillin, 100 μg/mL
  Growth temperature: 37°C
  Growth strain: NEB Stable
  Copy number: High Copy
Gene/Insert
  Gene/Insert name: SYFP2
  Species: Synthetic
  Promoter: minRho
  Cloning method: Gibson Cloning
Terms and licenses: Academic/Nonprofit Terms; Industry Terms: Not Available to Industry
How to cite: AiP11576 - pAAV-hsA2-AiE0082m-minRho-SYFP2-WPRE3-BGHpA (Alias: CN1576) was a gift from Allen Institute for Brain Science & Jonathan Ting (Addgene plasmid # 230354 ; http://n2t.net/addgene:230354 ; RRID:Addgene_230354)
