[The description below was written by a language model from this plasmid's Addgene catalogue record and pLannotate feature annotations shown in this document.]
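Description:
AiP11576 - pAAV-hsA2-AiE0082m-minRho-SYFP2-WPRE3-BGHpA (alias CN1576) is an AAV transfer plasmid built on a pAAV2 backbone. It is one of a large collection of enhancer-driven AAV vectors developed to give genetic access to defined cortical cell types. It is maintained in bacteria through a high-copy ColE1/pUC-type origin and selected with ampicillin via the β-lactamase gene and its promoter. An f1 phage origin and short remnants of pBR322 bom and rop sequences are also annotated in the backbone. The annotation finds one complete AAV2 inverted terminal repeat downstream of the cassette and only short ITR fragments at the upstream end. This may reflect the difficulty of sequencing and annotating these repeats rather than a true truncation.

Between the ITRs, the expression cassette places the enhancer AiE0082m upstream of the minimal promoter minRho. A minimal promoter has little activity of its own, so the enhancer is meant to dictate which brain cell populations express the transgene. The record does not specify which populations AiE0082m targets. The enhancer, the minRho promoter and the "hsA2" element in the name are not annotated in the feature table, though they presumably occupy the unannotated region upstream of the reporter; the record does not explain what hsA2 is. The payload is SYFP2, a rapidly maturing monomeric yellow fluorescent protein derived from Aequorea victoria. It is followed by WPRE3, a shortened woodchuck hepatitis virus posttranscriptional regulatory element (detected as two WPRE fragments) that enhances transcript expression, and by the bovine growth hormone polyadenylation signal. The plasmid is used to package recombinant AAV that fluorescently labels the cells in which the enhancer is active, allowing its specificity in the brain to be assessed.
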