Features (pLannotate 1.2.2; 14 found; start..end, strand, type, name):
     12..39      +  repeat_region  AAV2 ITR (fragment): inverted terminal repeat of adeno-associated virus serotype 2 inverted
     68..95      +  repeat_region  AAV2 ITR (fragment): inverted terminal repeat of adeno-associated virus serotype 2 inverted
   1202..1918    +  CDS            SYFP2: SYFP2 is a basic (constitutively fluorescent) yellow fluorescent protein published in 2006, derived from Aequorea victoria. It is reported to be a very rapidly-maturing monomer with moderate acid sensitivity.
   1933..2090    +  misc_feature   WPRE (fragment): woodchuck hepatitis virus posttranscriptional regulatory element
   2096..2176    +  misc_feature   WPRE (fragment): woodchuck hepatitis virus posttranscriptional regulatory element
   2193..2304    +  polyA_signal   bGH poly(A) signal: bovine growth hormone polyadenylation signal
   2422..2562    +  repeat_region  AAV2 ITR: inverted terminal repeat of adeno-associated virus serotype 2 inverted
   2567..2618    -  misc_feature   bom (fragment): basis of mobility region from pBR322
   2637..3092    +  rep_origin     f1 ori (sequence partly withheld): f1 bacteriophage origin of replication; arrow indicates direction of (+) strand synthesis
   3093..3142    -  misc_feature   bom (fragment): basis of mobility region from pBR322
   3244..3279    -  CDS            rop (fragment): Rop protein, which maintains plasmids at low copy number; rop
   3374..3478    +  promoter       AmpR promoter: bla
   3479..4339    +  CDS            AmpR: β-lactamase; bla; confers resistance to ampicillin, carbenicillin, and related antibiotics
   4510..5098    +  rep_origin     ori: high-copy-number ColE1/pMB1/pBR322/pUC origin of replication
>Addgene plasmid #230354 | AiP11576 - pAAV-hsA2-AiE0082m-minRho-SYFP2-WPRE3-BGHpA (Alias: CN1576) | addgene full sequence | sequence record 461898 | Addgene NGS Result
CCTGCAGGCAGCTGCGCGCTCGCTCGCTCACTGAGGCCGCCCGGGCGTCGGGCGACCTTTGGTCGCCCGG
CCTCAGTGAGCGAGCGAGCGCGCAGAGAGGGAGTGGCCAACTCCATCACTAGGGGTTCCTGCGGCCGCAA
CGCGTTTAGAACAATGGCTGGCCCATAGTAAATGCCGTGTTAGTGTGTTAGTTGCTGTTCTTCCACGTCA
GAAGAGGCACAGACAAATTACCACCAGGTGGCGCTCAGAGTCTGCGGAGGCATCACAACAGCCCTGAATT
TGAATCCTGCTCTGCCACTGCCTAGTTGAGACCTTTTACTACCTGACTAGCTGTTTGTGTATTTTAGGTG
TTTGTTTTCAGCACACACTATGGATCACAGCTCAATAACCCCTAGGTATCAATACCAGACATCTCTCAGT
CTGACGACCCCATCCCCCAAGCCCCAATTGTTCTATTCTGTCCAATTACTTATCATGAGGACATGGAAGA
AGGGCAAACCTGGGCAGCAATGAGAGCCAAAGTCTACTTCAGCCAGAATCAAAGCTATTGGAGAATGAAA
GGAAAGAAGAGGGTGGTATGCGTGTAAAAGGACGGGATGGCGTCTGGCTTGGGACTGGATCTCAGCTGTA
TACCGCAGTGCCCTCTGCCTCTGCAGCATGCGTCCCTGTGGTGGGACTGGGGGTAGGACTGGATCTGCTT
AGCAGGCACCTGGGGAAGGACTCCAATTCCGTTTCTCTCTGGACTGCAGCATTCTGCTCAGCTGCAGGCT
GGATGAACTAAAATGACCTTGGGTAAGAAAACAGCCACGGCAATTCATAATACAGCTGACTTTGGCCTTG
TGCCGAGCAGTCGAGGTGAACCAGCCACAGTTCCTGACCACGCCTGCAGTTACCTCCGCTTACTTGAACT
TGAATAAACACACCTTCCAGCTGCACCCCTTTCTGAACAAGTCCTGAAAGTTAAGGCTGTTCCTGAAGCC
ACTCTCAGGCTAAAGAGGCATGCGAATTCGATATCATAATCAACCATAGGTACCGAGCTCGGGATTCAGC
CGGGAGCTTAGGGAGGGGAGGTCACTTCATAAGGGCCTGGGGGGGGAGTTGGAGCCACGAGTCGTCCAGC
CGGAGCCCCGTGTGGCTGAGCTCCGGCCTCAGAAGCATCCCCGGGTTGGATCCTTCGAAGCTAGCGCTAC
CGGTCGCCACCATGGTGAGCAAGGGCGAGGAGCTGTTCACCGGGGTGGTGCCCATCCTGGTCGAGCTGGA
CGGCGACGTAAACGGCCACAAGTTCAGCGTGTCCGGCGAGGGCGAGGGCGATGCCACCTACGGCAAGCTG
ACCCTGAAGCTGATCTGCACCACCGGCAAGCTGCCCGTGCCCTGGCCCACCCTCGTGACCACCCTGGGCT
ACGGCGTGCAGTGCTTCGCCCGCTACCCCGACCACATGAAGCAGCACGACTTCTTCAAGTCCGCCATGCC
CGAAGGCTACGTCCAGGAGCGCACCATCTTCTTCAAGGACGACGGCAACTACAAGACCCGCGCCGAGGTG
AAGTTCGAGGGCGACACCCTGGTGAACCGCATCGAGCTGAAGGGCATCGACTTCAAGGAGGACGGCAACA
TCCTGGGGCACAAGCTGGAGTACAACTACAACAGCCACAACGTCTATATCACCGCCGACAAGCAGAAGAA
CGGCATCAAGGCCAACTTCAAGATCCGCCACAACATCGAGGACGGCGGCGTGCAGCTCGCCGACCACTAC
CAGCAGAACACCCCCATCGGCGACGGCCCCGTGCTGCTGCCCGACAACCACTACCTGAGCTACCAGTCCA
AGCTGAGCAAAGACCCCAACGAGAAGCGCGATCACATGGTCCTGCTGGAGTTCGTGACCGCCGCCGGGAT
CACTCTCGGCATGGACGAGCTGTACAAGTAAGTCGACATCATAATCAACCTCTGGATTACAAAATTTGTG
AAAGATTGACTGGTATTCTTAACTATGTTGCTCCTTTTACGCTATGTGGATACGCTGCTTTAATGCCTTT
GTATCATGCTATTGCTTCCCGTATGGCTTTCATTTTCTCCTCCTTGTATAAATCCTGGTTAGTTCTTGCC
ACGGCGGAACTCATCGCCGCCTGCCTTGCCCGCTGCTGGACAGGGGCTCGGCTGTTGGGCACTGACAATT
CCGTGGCTCGAGAGATCTTCGACTGTGCCTTCTAGTTGCCAGCCATCTGTTGTTTGCCCCTCCCCCGTGC
CTTCCTTGACCCTGGAAGGTGCCACTCCCACTGTCCTTTCCTAATAAAATGAGGAAATTGCATCGCATTG
TCTGAGTAGGTGTCATTCTATTCTGGGGGGTGGGGTGGGGCAGGACAGCAAGGGGGAGGATTGGGAAGAC
AATAGCAGGCATGAGATCTCACGTGCGGACCGAGCGGCCGCAGGAACCCCTAGTGATGGAGTTGGCCACT
CCCTCTCTGCGCGCTCGCTCGCTCACTGAGGCCGGGCGACCAAAGGTCGCCCGACGCCCGGGCTTTGCCC
GGGCGGCCTCAGTGAGCGAGCGAGCGCGCAGCTGCCTGCAGGGGCGCCTGATGCGGTATTTTCTCCTTAC
GCATCTGTGCGGTATTTCACACCGCATA
[95 nt withheld, positions 2619-2713]
T
[46 nt withheld, positions 2715-2760]
C
[141 nt withheld, positions 2762-2902]
CCTTTGACGTTGGAGTCCACGTTCTTT
[37 nt withheld, positions 2930-2966]
ACTCTATCTCGGGCTATTCTTTTGATTTATAAGGGATTTTGCCGATTTCGGTCTATTGGTTAAAAAATGA
GCTGATTTAACAAAAATTTAACGGGAATTTTAACAAAATATTAACGTTTACAATTTTATGGTGCACTCTC
AGTACAATCTGCTCTGATGCCGCATAGTTAAGCCAGCCCCGACACCCGCCAACACCCGCTGACGCGCCCT
GACGGGCTTGTCTGCTCCCGGCATCCGCTTACAGACAAGCTGTGACCGTCTCCGGGAGCTGCATGTGTCA
GAGGTTTTCACCGTCATCACCGAAACGCGCGAGACGAAAGGGCCTCGTGATACGCCTATTTTTATAGGTT
AATGTCATGATAATAATGGTTTCTTAGACGTCAGGTGGCACTTTTCGGGGAAATGTGCGCGGAACCCCTA
TTTGTTTATTTTTCTAAATACATTCAAATATGTATCCGCTCATGAGACAATAACCCTGATAAATGCTTCA
ATAATATTGAAAAAGGAAGAGTATGAGTATTCAACATTTCCGTGTCGCCCTTATTCCCTTTTTTGCGGCA
TTTTGCCTTCCTGTTTTTGCTCACCCAGAAACGCTGGTGAAAGTAAAAGATGCTGAAGATCAGTTGGGTG
CACGAGTGGGTTACATCGAACTGGATCTCAACAGCGGTAAGATCCTTGAGAGTTTTCGCCCCGAAGAACG
TTTTCCAATGATGAGCACTTTTAAAGTTCTGCTATGTGGCGCGGTATTATCCCGTATTGACGCCGGGCAA
GAGCAACTCGGTCGCCGCATACACTATTCTCAGAATGACTTGGTTGAGTACTCACCAGTCACAGAAAAGC
ATCTTACGGATGGCATGACAGTAAGAGAATTATGCAGTGCTGCCATAACCATGAGTGATAACACTGCGGC
CAACTTACTTCTGACAACGATCGGAGGACCGAAGGAGCTAACCGCTTTTTTGCACAACATGGGGGATCAT
GTAACTCGCCTTGATCGTTGGGAACCGGAGCTGAATGAAGCCATACCAAACGACGAGCGTGACACCACGA
TGCCTGTAGCAATGGCAACAACGTTGCGCAAACTATTAACTGGCGAACTACTTACTCTAGCTTCCCGGCA
ACAATTAATAGACTGGATGGAGGCGGATAAAGTTGCAGGACCACTTCTGCGCTCGGCCCTTCCGGCTGGC
TGGTTTATTGCTGATAAATCTGGAGCCGGTGAGCGTGGGTCTCGCGGTATCATTGCAGCACTGGGGCCAG
ATGGTAAGCCCTCCCGTATCGTAGTTATCTACACGACGGGGAGTCAGGCAACTATGGATGAACGAAATAG
ACAGATCGCTGAGATAGGTGCCTCACTGATTAAGCATTGGTAACTGTCAGACCAAGTTTACTCATATATA
CTTTAGATTGATTTAAAACTTCATTTTTAATTTAAAAGGATCTAGGTGAAGATCCTTTTTGATAATCTCA
TGACCAAAATCCCTTAACGTGAGTTTTCGTTCCACTGAGCGTCAGACCCCGTAGAAAAGATCAAAGGATC
TTCTTGAGATCCTTTTTTTCTGCGCGTAATCTGCTGCTTGCAAACAAAAAAACCACCGCTACCAGCGGTG
GTTTGTTTGCCGGATCAAGAGCTACCAACTCTTTTTCCGAAGGTAACTGGCTTCAGCAGAGCGCAGATAC
CAAATACTGTTCTTCTAGTGTAGCCGTAGTTAGGCCACCACTTCAAGAACTCTGTAGCACCGCCTACATA
CCTCGCTCTGCTAATCCTGTTACCAGTGGCTGCTGCCAGTGGCGATAAGTCGTGTCTTACCGGGTTGGAC
TCAAGACGATAGTTACCGGATAAGGCGCAGCGGTCGGGCTGAACGGGGGGTTCGTGCACACAGCCCAGCT
TGGAGCGAACGACCTACACCGAACTGAGATACCTACAGCGTGAGCTATGAGAAAGCGCCACGCTTCCCGA
AGGGAGAAAGGCGGACAGGTATCCGGTAAGCGGCAGGGTCGGAACAGGAGAGCGCACGAGGGAGCTTCCA
GGGGGAAACGCCTGGTATCTTTATAGTCCTGTCGGGTTTCGCCACCTCTGACTTGAGCGTCGATTTTTGT
GATGCTCGTCAGGGGGGCGGAGCCTATGGAAAAACGCCAGCAACGCGGCCTTTTTACGGTTCCTGGCCTT
TTGCTGGCCTTTTGCTCACATGT
